Addgene plasmid #168020: pET-BoNT/E
Purpose: Expresses BoNT/E-LC(1-411)-6xHis in bacterial cells
Depositing lab: David Liu. Depositing organization: Broad Institute. Publication: Phage-assisted evolution of botulinum neurotoxin proteases with reprogrammed specificity. Blum TR, Liu H, Packer MS, Xiong X, Lee PG, Zhang S, Richter M, Minasov G, Satchell KJF, Dong M, Liu DR. Science. 2021 Feb 19;371(6531):803-810. doi: 10.1126/science.abf5972. PubMed 33602850.
Backbone
  Vector backbone: pET (pBR322)
  Backbone manufacturer: David Liu Lab
  Vector type: Bacterial Expression
Growth in bacteria
  Bacterial resistance: Kanamycin, 50 μg/mL
  Growth temperature: 37°C
  Growth strain: DH5alpha
  Copy number: High Copy
Gene/Insert
  Gene/Insert name: BoNT/E-LC(1-411)-6xHis
  Species: Synthetic
  Tag / fusion protein: Hisx6 (C terminal on insert)
  Cloning method: Ligation Independent Cloning
Terms and licenses: Academic/Nonprofit Terms; Industry Terms: Not Available to Industry
How to cite: pET-BoNT/E was a gift from David Liu (Addgene plasmid # 168020 ; http://n2t.net/addgene:168020 ; RRID:Addgene_168020)
