[The description below was written by a language model from this plasmid's Addgene catalogue record and pLannotate feature annotations shown in this document.]
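Description:
pET-BoNT/E is a 6,455-bp bacterial expression plasmid built on a pET-type (pBR322-derived) backbone for producing the light chain protease of botulinum neurotoxin serotype E in E. coli. It replicates from a ColE1/pMB1-family origin and retains the rop gene and the bom mobility region from pBR322. The catalogue lists it as high copy, although rop normally restrains copy number. Selection is by kanamycin through the aph(3')-Ia resistance gene. An f1 phage origin is also present, and the short tetracycline-resistance fragments and the partial AmpR promoter flagged in the annotation are non-functional backbone remnants.

The insert, described as synthetic, encodes residues 1–411 of BoNT/E with a C-terminal 6xHis tag for metal-affinity purification. The automated annotation matches this region to the full-length toxin entry and quotes text about the heavy chain, but the annotated span (about 1.2 kb) agrees with the catalogue description of the light chain alone, which is the zinc metalloprotease portion without the receptor-binding and translocation domains. The histidine tag is detected as a partial "9xHis" match. A short fragment resembling a T7 gene 10B-derived solubility tag lies between it and the terminator, and the record does not indicate that this fragment is part of the expressed protein.

Expression follows the standard pET arrangement: a T7 promoter with an adjacent lac operator, the T7 gene 10 ribosome binding site, and a T7 terminator. A plasmid-borne lacI gene supplies repressor. Transcription therefore needs a host that provides T7 RNA polymerase and is induced with IPTG. The associated publication concerns phage-assisted evolution of botulinum neurotoxin proteases with reprogrammed specificity, so the plasmid probably provides purified BoNT/E protease for biochemical characterisation, though the record does not say this directly.
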