Features (pLannotate 1.2.2; 19 found; start..end, strand, type, name):
     19..66      -  terminator     T7 terminator: transcription terminator for bacteriophage T7 RNA polymerase
     74..123     -  CDS            SET1 (fragment): solubility-enhancement tag derived from T7 phage gene 10B
    133..150     -  CDS            9xHis (fragment): 9xHis affinity tag
    151..1383    -  CDS            botE (fragment): BXE_CLOBO - Experimental evidence at protein level: Swiss-Prot protein existence level 1. [Botulinum neurotoxin E heavy chain]: Responsible for host epithelial cell transcytosis, host nerve cell targeting and translocation of light chain (LC) into host cytosol (PubMed:17666397). Composed of 3 subdomains; the translocation domain (TD), and N-terminus and C-terminus of the receptor-binding domain (RBD). The RBD is responsible for the adherence of the toxin to the cell surface (PubMed:10413679). It probably simultaneously recognizes 2 coreceptors; polysialated gangliosides and either of the recep
   1389..1411    -  RBS            RBS: efficient ribosome binding site from bacteriophage T7 gene 10 (Olins and Rangwala, 1989)
   1426..1450    -  protein_bind   lac operator: The lac repressor binds to the lac operator to inhibit transcription in E. coli. This inhibition can be relieved by adding lactose or isopropyl-β-D-thiogalactopyranoside (IPTG). lac repressor encoded by lacI
   1451..1469    -  promoter       T7 promoter: promoter for bacteriophage T7 RNA polymerase
   1491..1770    +  CDS            TcR (fragment): tetracycline efflux protein; tet; confers resistance to tetracycline
   1778..1855    +  promoter       lacI promoter: lacI
   1856..2938    +  CDS            lacI: lac repressor; lacI; The lac repressor binds to the lac operator to inhibit transcription in E. coli. This inhibition can be relieved by adding lactose or isopropyl-β-D-thiogalactopyranoside (IPTG).
   2951..2972    +  protein_bind   CAP binding site: CAP binding activates transcription in the presence of cAMP. E. coli catabolite activator protein
   2987..3278    +  CDS            TcR (fragment): tetracycline efflux protein; tet; confers resistance to tetracycline
   3350..3730    -  CDS            YPB1_ECOLX: Protein predicted: Swiss-Prot protein existence level 4. From Escherichia coli.
   3747..3938    +  CDS            rop: Rop protein, which maintains plasmids at low copy number; rop
   4040..4179    +  misc_feature   bom: basis of mobility region from pBR322
   4365..4953    -  rep_origin     ori: high-copy-number ColE1/pMB1/pBR322/pUC origin of replication
   5075..5890    +  CDS            KanR: aminoglycoside phosphotransferase; aph(3')-Ia; confers resistance to kanamycin in bacteria or G418 (Geneticin®) in eukaryotes
   5899..5956    -  promoter       AmpR promoter (fragment): bla
   6009..6437    -  rep_origin     f1 ori (sequence partly withheld): f1 bacteriophage origin of replication; arrow indicates direction of (+) strand synthesis
>Addgene plasmid #168020 | pET-BoNT/E | addgene full sequence | sequence record 346778 | Addgene NGS Result
TATAGTTCCTCCTTTCAGCAAAAAACCCCTCAAGACCCGTTTAGAGGCCCCAAGGGGTTATGCTAGTTAT
TGCTCAGCGGTGGCAGCAGCCAACTCAGCTTCCTTTCGGGCTTTGTTAGCAGCCGGATCTCAGTGGTGGT
GGTGGTGGTGAAACCGGATTATTTTCTTCACTAACCCCCGTCCTGTGATGGGTTTAATGATGCGCGGATT
TAGGTTGGCGTTTTGGCCTCGGAAATTCACCTTTAGGTTATTTATATTGTAACCCTCACTAATGTTGTAT
ATGGAATCATTCAGGAGATTCGACAGCTTGAAATACTTATACTGTCCGATGTATGTCTCTCGGCATTTGA
CCTGGAATTTGGTGGCCAAGTCGAACTCCGTGAAGCTGTAAAGTTTCTTCAAAATATCGTCGAATTTGTT
AATGTTTACCGAATAGATTCCTGACGCGTCTTTGTCTAATCCATATTTCTCTTGGAATATGTCCTTATAC
GGATTCAGTTGAGGGTTTGAGACTTGAACCTTGGATAACTTAGAAGCGATTTTTCTATAATCATTTAGTA
AGTTGGTATAGATGTCATTGTACTGTGCGACAGTTATAATGTTCAGATCGTTGCCTCCAAATGTAAGAAA
TTCCTCGATGTTAATGCCCTTCCTGTTCGTTATCAATGGGTTCTGTTGCTGAGTAATGATACACGTAGTG
GTTATCCCCTTAGCGCCATACAGGCCGTGTAAAGAGTGTATGAGTTCGTGCATAAGCGTGAGTGCGGGGT
CTTGGATAAACTCATTTATACTATTATCATTGAAGCGAAAACTGTATTCGGGAGAAAAAGTAACGATCGC
TATGCTACCGAACCCATGGTTTGACGGCATATAGTTATTTCTCAGGCTAATATTACTCGAATTTGTTTCA
AATAAATCTGGTTCCGCCCCCATTATAATAACGTTGGGCAAGAGAATATGCTGTGATCCATTGCTAAATT
TGATTTCCACGGCGGATGCATCGCCTATATGAAACTGGTTGTCTGGTGTATTATCGTTACCTAGGTAAGG
ATTAGCTTTACTAAGCTCTTCAAGCAAAATACCTCCGGATAGATTGTTATTAATCCTGTTAAAGATTTTG
GTTACTATTTTAAGGAATCTGTCCTTCTCTTCATCCGACTGGAGATAATTGGGGTCGTAATAGGAAGAGT
CACCGTTCTTCAACGAAGTAGGTGGATGAAAATCTTGCGGTGTCGTACCAATAACGTTACGCTCAGGTAT
AATCCATATATTCTTCATAATATTGAAAGATTTGTAGAACTCTTGACACCCACCCGGCTTTATGTATAGG
ATGGTACGATCGTTTACAGGGTCATTGTAATTAAAGCTGTTGATTTTTGGCATGTATATCTCCTTCTTAA
AGTTAAACAAAATTATTTCTAGAGGGGAATTGTTATCCGCTCACAATTCCCCTATAGTGAGTCGTATTAA
TTTCGCGGGATCGAGATCTCGATCCTCTACGCCGGACGCATCGTGGCCGGCATCACCGGCGCCACAGGTG
CGGTTGCTGGCGCCTATATCGCCGACATCACCGATGGGGAAGATCGGGCTCGCCACTTCGGGCTCATGAG
CGCTTGTTTCGGCGTGGGTATGGTGGCAGGCCCCGTGGCCGGGGGACTGTTGGGCGCCATCTCCTTGCAT
GCACCATTCCTTGCGGCGGCGGTGCTCAACGGCCTCAACCTACTACTGGGCTGCTTCCTAATGCAGGAGT
CGCATAAGGGAGAGCGTCGAGATCCCGGACACCATCGAATGGCGCAAAACCTTTCGCGGTATGGCATGAT
AGCGCCCGGAAGAGAGTCAATTCAGGGTGGTGAATGTGAAACCAGTAACGTTATACGATGTCGCAGAGTA
TGCCGGTGTCTCTTATCAGACCGTTTCCCGCGTGGTGAACCAGGCCAGCCACGTTTCTGCGAAAACGCGG
GAAAAAGTGGAAGCGGCGATGGCGGAGCTGAATTACATTCCCAACCGCGTGGCACAACAACTGGCGGGCA
AACAGTCGTTGCTGATTGGCGTTGCCACCTCCAGTCTGGCCCTGCACGCGCCGTCGCAAATTGTCGCGGC
GATTAAATCTCGCGCCGATCAACTGGGTGCCAGCGTGGTGGTGTCGATGGTAGAACGAAGCGGCGTCGAA
GCCTGTAAAGCGGCGGTGCACAATCTTCTCGCGCAACGCGTCAGTGGGCTGATCATTAACTATCCGCTGG
ATGACCAGGATGCCATTGCTGTGGAAGCTGCCTGCACTAATGTTCCGGCGTTATTTCTTGATGTCTCTGA
CCAGACACCCATCAACAGTATTATTTTCTCCCATGAAGACGGTACGCGACTGGGCGTGGAGCATCTGGTC
GCATTGGGTCACCAGCAAATCGCGCTGTTAGCGGGCCCATTAAGTTCTGTCTCGGCGCGTCTGCGTCTGG
CTGGCTGGCATAAATATCTCACTCGCAATCAAATTCAGCCGATAGCGGAACGGGAAGGCGACTGGAGTGC
CATGTCCGGTTTTCAACAAACCATGCAAATGCTGAATGAGGGCATCGTTCCCACTGCGATGCTGGTTGCC
AACGATCAGATGGCGCTGGGCGCAATGCGCGCCATTACCGAGTCCGGGCTGCGCGTTGGTGCGGATATCT
CGGTAGTGGGATACGACGATACCGAAGACAGCTCATGTTATATCCCGCCGTTAACCACCATCAAACAGGA
TTTTCGCCTGCTGGGGCAAACCAGCGTGGACCGCTTGCTGCAACTCTCTCAGGGCCAGGCGGTGAAGGGC
AATCAGCTGTTGCCCGTCTCACTGGTGAAAAGAAAAACCACCCTGGCGCCCAATACGCAAACCGCCTCTC
CCCGCGCGTTGGCCGATTCATTAATGCAGCTGGCACGACAGGTTTCCCGACTGGAAAGCGGGCAGTGAGC
GCAACGCAATTAATGTAAGTTAGCTCACTCATTAGGCACCGGGATCTCGACCGATGCCCTTGAGAGCCTT
CAACCCAGTCAGCTCCTTCCGGTGGGCGCGGGGCATGACTATCGTCGCCGCACTTATGACTGTCTTCTTT
ATCATGCAACTCGTAGGACAGGTGCCGGCAGCGCTCTGGGTCATTTTCGGCGAGGACCGCTTTCGCTGGA
GCGCGACGATGATCGGCCTGTCGCTTGCGGTATTCGGAATCTTGCACGCCCTCGCTCAAGCCTTCGTCAC
TGGTCCCGCCACCAAACGTTTCGGCGAGAAGCAGGCCATTATCGCCGGCATGGCGGCCCCACGGGTGCGC
ATGATCGTGCTCCTGTCGTTGAGGACCCGGCTAGGCTGGCGGGGTTGCCTTACTGGTTAGCAGAATGAAT
CACCGATACGCGAGCGAACGTGAAGCGACTGCTGCTGCAAAACGTCTGCGACCTGAGCAACAACATGAAT
GGTCTTCGGTTTCCGTGTTTCGTAAAGTCTGGAAACGCGGAAGTCAGCGCCCTGCACCATTATGTTCCGG
ATCTGCATCGCAGGATGCTGCTGGCTACCCTGTGGAACACCTACATCTGTATTAACGAAGCGCTGGCATT
GACCCTGAGTGATTTTTCTCTGGTCCCGCCGCATCCATACCGCCAGTTGTTTACCCTCACAACGTTCCAG
TAACCGGGCATGTTCATCATCAGTAACCCGTATCGTGAGCATCCTCTCTCGTTTCATCGGTATCATTACC
CCCATGAACAGAAATCCCCCTTACACGGAGGCATCAGTGACCAAACAGGAAAAAACCGCCCTTAACATGG
CCCGCTTTATCAGAAGCCAGACATTAACGCTTCTGGAGAAACTCAACGAGCTGGACGCGGATGAACAGGC
AGACATCTGTGAATCGCTTCACGACCACGCTGATGAGCTTTACCGCAGCTGCCTCGCGCGTTTCGGTGAT
GACGGTGAAAACCTCTGACACATGCAGCTCCCGGAGACGGTCACAGCTTGTCTGTAAGCGGATGCCGGGA
GCAGACAAGCCCGTCAGGGCGCGTCAGCGGGTGTTGGCGGGTGTCGGGGCGCAGCCATGACCCAGTCACG
TAGCGATAGCGGAGTGTATACTGGCTTAACTATGCGGCATCAGAGCAGATTGTACTGAGAGTGCACCATT
GCGGTGTGAAATACCGCACAGATGCGTAAGGAGAAAATACCGCATCAGGCGCTCTTCCGCTTCCTCGCTC
ACTGACTCGCTGCGCTCGGTCGTTCGGCTGCGGCGAGCGGTATCAGCTCACTCAAAGGCGGTAATACGGT
TATCCACAGAATCAGGGGATAACGCAGGAAAGAACATGTGAGCAAAAGGCCAGCAAAAGGCCAGGAACCG
TAAAAAGGCCGCGTTGCTGGCGTTTTTCCATAGGCTCCGCCCCCCTGACGAGCATCACAAAAATCGACGC
TCAAGTCAGAGGTGGCGAAACCCGACAGGACTATAAAGATACCAGGCGTTTCCCCCTGGAAGCTCCCTCG
TGCGCTCTCCTGTTCCGACCCTGCCGCTTACCGGATACCTGTCCGCCTTTCTCCCTTCGGGAAGCGTGGC
GCTTTCTCATAGCTCACGCTGTAGGTATCTCAGTTCGGTGTAGGTCGTTCGCTCCAAGCTGGGCTGTGTG
CACGAACCCCCCGTTCAGCCCGACCGCTGCGCCTTATCCGGTAACTATCGTCTTGAGTCCAACCCGGTAA
GACACGACTTATCGCCACTGGCAGCAGCCACTGGTAACAGGATTAGCAGAGCGAGGTATGTAGGCGGTGC
TACAGAGTTCTTGAAGTGGTGGCCTAACTACGGCTACACTAGAAGGACAGTATTTGGTATCTGCGCTCTG
CTGAAGCCAGTTACCTTCGGAAAAAGAGTTGGTAGCTCTTGATCCGGCAAACAAACCACCGCTGGTAGCG
GTGGTTTTTTTGTTTGCAAGCAGCAGATTACGCGCAGAAAAAAAGGATCTCAAGAAGATCCTTTGATCTT
TTCTACGGGGTCTGACGCTCAGTGGAACGAAAACTCACGTTAAGGGATTTTGGTCATGAACAATAAAACT
GTCTGCTTACATAAACAGTAATACAAGGGGTGTTATGAGCCATATTCAACGGGAAACGTCTTGCTCTAGG
CCGCGATTAAATTCCAACATGGATGCTGATTTATATGGGTATAAATGGGCTCGCGATAATGTCGGGCAAT
CAGGTGCGACAATCTATCGATTGTATGGGAAGCCCGATGCGCCAGAGTTGTTTCTGAAACATGGCAAAGG
TAGCGTTGCCAATGATGTTACAGATGAGATGGTCAGACTAAACTGGCTGACGGAATTTATGCCTCTTCCG
ACCATCAAGCATTTTATCCGTACTCCTGATGATGCATGGTTACTCACCACTGCGATCCCCGGGAAAACAG
CATTCCAGGTATTAGAAGAATATCCTGATTCAGGTGAAAATATTGTTGATGCGCTGGCAGTGTTCCTGCG
CCGGTTGCATTCGATTCCTGTTTGTAATTGTCCTTTTAACAGCGATCGCGTATTTCGTCTCGCTCAGGCG
CAATCACGAATGAATAACGGTTTGGTTGATGCGAGTGATTTTGATGACGAGCGTAATGGCTGGCCTGTTG
AACAAGTCTGGAAAGAAATGCATAAACTTTTGCCATTCTCACCGGATTCAGTCGTCACTCATGGTGATTT
CTCACTTGATAACCTTATTTTTGACGAGGGGAAATTAATAGGTTGTATTGATGTTGGACGAGTCGGAATC
GCAGACCGATACCAGGATCTTGCCATCCTATGGAACTGCCTCGGTGAGTTTTCTCCTTCATTACAGAAAC
GGCTTTTTCAAAAATATGGTATTGATAATCCTGATATGAATAAATTGCAGTTTCATTTGATGCTCGATGA
GTTTTTCTAAGAATTAATTCATGAGCGGATACATATTTGAATGTATTTAGAAAAATAAACAAATAGGGGT
TCCGCGCACATTTCCCCGAAAAGTGCCACCTAAATTGTAAGCGTTAATATTTTGTTAAAATTCGCGTTAA
ATTTTTGTTAAATCAGCTCATTTTTTAACCAATAGGCCGAAATCGGCAAAATCCCTTATAAATCAAAAGA
ATAGACCGAGATAGGGT
[37 nt withheld, positions 6108-6144]
AAAGAACGTGGACTCCAACGTCAAAGG
[49 nt withheld, positions 6172-6220]
T
[91 nt withheld, positions 6222-6312]
G
[124 nt withheld, positions 6314-6437]
CCCATTCGCCAATCCGGA
